>Addgene plasmid #193436 | pNC-BSE401 | addgene full sequence | sequence record 379799 | Addgene NGS Result
TAAACGCTCTTTTCTCTTAGGTTTACCCGCCAATATATCCTGTCAAACACTGATAGTTTAAACTGAAGGC
GGGAAACGACAATCTGATCCAAGCTCAAGCTGCTCTAGCATTCGCCATTCAGGCTGCGCAACTGTTGGGA
AGGGCGATCGGTGCGGGCCTCTTCGCTATTACGCCAGCTGGCGAAAGGGGGATGTGCTGCAAGGCGATTA
AGTTGGGTAACGCCAGGGTTTTCCCAGTCACGACGTTGTAAAACGACGGCCAGTGCCAAGCTTCGACTTG
CCTTCCGCACAATACATCATTTCTTCTTAGCTTTTTTTCTTCTTCTTCGTTCATACAGTTTTTTTTTGTT
TATCAGCTTACATTTTCTTGAACCGTAGCTTTCGTTTTCTTCTTTTTAACTTTCCATTCGGAGTTTTTGT
ATCTTGTTTCATAGTTTGTCCCAGGATTAGAATGATTAGGCATCGAACCTTCAAGAATTTGATTGAATAA
AACATCTTCATTCTTAAGATATGAAGATAATCTTCAAAAGGCCCCTGGGAATCTGAAAGAAGAGAAGCAG
GCCCATTTATATGGGAAAGAACAATAGTATTTCTTATATAGGCCCATTTAAGTTGAAAACAATCTTCAAA
AGTCCCACATCGCTTAGATAAGAAAACGAAGCTGAGTTTATATACAGCTAGAGTCGAAGTAGTGATTGAG
TGGTCTCTGTCCAGTCCTGGCCTCGTCGGCCATTCTCGACTAAGTTGGCAGCATCACCCGACGCACTTTG
CGCCGAATAAATACCTGTGACGGAAGATCACTTCGCAGAATAAATAAATCCTGGTGTCCCTGTTGATACC
GGGAAGCCCTGGGCCAACTTTTGGCGAAAATGAGACGTTGATCGGCACGTAAGAGGTTCCAACTTTCACC
ATAATGAAATAAGATCACTACCGGGCGTATTTTTTGAGTTATCGAGATTTTCAGGAGCTAAGGAAGCTAA
ACTTTTGCTGACGAGAACAGGGACTGGTGAAATGCAGTTTAAGGTTTACACCTATAAAAGAGAGAGCCGT
TATCGTCTGTTTGTGGATGTACAGAGTGATATTATTGACACGCCTGGGCGACGGATGGTGATCCCCCTGG
CCAGTGCACGTCTGCTGTCAGATAAAGTCTCCCGTGAACTTTACCCGGTGGTGCATATCGGGGATGAAAG
CTGGCGCATGATGACCACCGATATGGCCAGTGTGCCGGTATCCGTTATCGGGGAAGAAGTGGCTGATCTC
AGCCACCGCGAAAATGACATCAAAAACGCCATTAACCTGATGTTCTGGGGAATATAAATGTCAGGCTCCC
TTATACACAGGGCCAGTCTGGCCACTTGTGGTCTGCTGAGACCGTTTTAGAGCTAGAAATAGCAAGTTAA
AATAAGGCTAGTCCGTTATCAACTTGAAAAAGTGGCACCGAGTCGGTGCTTTTTTTTGCAAAATTTTCCA
GATCGATTTCTTCTTCCTCTGTTCTTCGGCGTTCAATTTCTGGGGTTTTCTCTTCGTTTTCTGTAACTGA
AACCTAAAATTTGACCTAAAAAAAATCTCAAATAATATGATTCAGTGGTTTTGTACTTTTCAGTTAGTTG
AGTTTTGCAGTTCCGATGAGATAAACCAATAAGCTTGCATGCCTGCAGGTCAACATGGTGGAGCACGACA
CACTTGTCTACTCCAAAAATATCAAAGATACAGTCTCAGAAGACCAAAGGGCAATTGAGACTTTTCAACA
AAGGGTAATATCCGGAAACCTCCTCGGATTCCATTGCCCAGCTATCTGTCACTTTATTGTGAAGATAGTG
GAAAAGGAAGGTGGCTCCTACAAATGCCATCATTGCGATAAAGGAAAGGCCATCGTTGAAGATGCCTCTG
CCGACAGTGGTCCCAAAGATGGACCCCCACCCACGAGGAGCATCGTGGAAAAAGAAGACGTTCCAACCAC
GTCTTCAAAGCAAGTGGATTGATGTGATAACATGGTGGAGCACGACACACTTGTCTACTCCAAAAATATC
AAAGATACAGTCTCAGAAGACCAAAGGGCAATTGAGACTTTTCAACAAAGGGTAATATCCGGAAACCTCC
TCGGATTCCATTGCCCAGCTATCTGTCACTTTATTGTGAAGATAGTGGAAAAGGAAGGTGGCTCCTACAA
ATGCCATCATTGCGATAAAGGAAAGGCCATCGTTGAAGATGCCTCTGCCGACAGTGGTCCCAAAGATGGA
CCCCCACCCACGAGGAGCATCGTGGAAAAAGAAGACGTTCCAACCACGTCTTCAAAGCAAGTGGATTGAT
GTGATATCTCCACTGACGTAAGGGATGACGCACAATCCCACTATCCTTCGCAAGACCCTTCCTCTATATA
AGGAAGTTCATTTCATTTGGAGAGGACCTCGACCTCAACACAACATATACAAAACAAACGAATCTCAAGC
AATCAAGCATTCTACTTCTATTGCAGCAATTTAAATCATTTCTTTTAAAGCAAAAGCAATTTTCTGAAAA
TTTTCACCATTTACGAACGATACTCGAGTAATCTAGATGGATTACAAGGACCACGACGGGGATTACAAGG
ACCACGACATTGATTACAAGGATGATGATGACAAGATGGCTCCGAAGAAGAAGAGGAAGGTTGGCATCCA
CGGGGTGCCAGCTGCTGACAAGAAGTACTCGATCGGCCTCGATATTGGGACTAACTCTGTTGGCTGGGCC
GTGATCACCGACGAGTACAAGGTGCCCTCAAAGAAGTTCAAGGTCCTGGGCAACACCGATCGGCATTCCA
TCAAGAAGAATCTCATTGGCGCTCTCCTGTTCGACAGCGGCGAGACGGCTGAGGCTACGCGGCTCAAGCG
CACCGCCCGCAGGCGGTACACGCGCAGGAAGAATCGCATCTGCTACCTGCAGGAGATTTTCTCCAACGAG
ATGGCGAAGGTTGACGATTCTTTCTTCCACAGGCTGGAGGAGTCATTCCTCGTGGAGGAGGATAAGAAGC
ACGAGCGGCATCCAATCTTCGGCAACATTGTCGACGAGGTTGCCTACCACGAGAAGTACCCTACGATCTA
CCATCTGCGGAAGAAGCTCGTGGACTCCACAGATAAGGCGGACCTCCGCCTGATCTACCTCGCTCTGGCC
CACATGATTAAGTTCAGGGGCCATTTCCTGATCGAGGGGGATCTCAACCCGGACAATAGCGATGTTGACA
AGCTGTTCATCCAGCTCGTGCAGACGTACAACCAGCTCTTCGAGGAGAACCCCATTAATGCGTCAGGCGT
CGACGCGAAGGCTATCCTGTCCGCTAGGCTCTCGAAGTCTCGGCGCCTCGAGAACCTGATCGCCCAGCTG
CCGGGCGAGAAGAAGAACGGCCTGTTCGGGAATCTCATTGCGCTCAGCCTGGGGCTCACGCCCAACTTCA
AGTCGAATTTCGATCTCGCTGAGGACGCCAAGCTGCAGCTCTCCAAGGACACATACGACGATGACCTGGA
TAACCTCCTGGCCCAGATCGGCGATCAGTACGCGGACCTGTTCCTCGCTGCCAAGAATCTGTCGGACGCC
ATCCTCCTGTCTGATATTCTCAGGGTGAACACCGAGATTACGAAGGCTCCGCTCTCAGCCTCCATGATCA
AGCGCTACGACGAGCACCATCAGGATCTGACCCTCCTGAAGGCGCTGGTCAGGCAGCAGCTCCCCGAGAA
GTACAAGGAGATCTTCTTCGATCAGTCGAAGAACGGCTACGCTGGGTACATTGACGGCGGGGCCTCTCAG
GAGGAGTTCTACAAGTTCATCAAGCCGATTCTGGAGAAGATGGACGGCACGGAGGAGCTGCTGGTGAAGC
TCAATCGCGAGGACCTCCTGAGGAAGCAGCGGACATTCGATAACGGCAGCATCCCACACCAGATTCATCT
CGGGGAGCTGCACGCTATCCTGAGGAGGCAGGAGGACTTCTACCCTTTCCTCAAGGATAACCGCGAGAAG
ATCGAGAAGATTCTGACTTTCAGGATCCCGTACTACGTCGGCCCACTCGCTAGGGGCAACTCCCGCTTCG
CTTGGATGACCCGCAAGTCAGAGGAGACGATCACGCCGTGGAACTTCGAGGAGGTGGTCGACAAGGGCGC
TAGCGCTCAGTCGTTCATCGAGAGGATGACGAATTTCGACAAGAACCTGCCAAATGAGAAGGTGCTCCCT
AAGCACTCGCTCCTGTACGAGTACTTCACAGTCTACAACGAGCTGACTAAGGTGAAGTATGTGACCGAGG
GCATGAGGAAGCCGGCTTTCCTGTCTGGGGAGCAGAAGAAGGCCATCGTGGACCTCCTGTTCAAGACCAA
CCGGAAGGTCACGGTTAAGCAGCTCAAGGAGGACTACTTCAAGAAGATTGAGTGCTTCGATTCGGTCGAG
ATCTCTGGCGTTGAGGACCGCTTCAACGCCTCCCTGGGGACCTACCACGATCTCCTGAAGATCATTAAGG
ATAAGGACTTCCTGGACAACGAGGAGAATGAGGATATCCTCGAGGACATTGTGCTGACACTCACTCTGTT
CGAGGACCGGGAGATGATCGAGGAGCGCCTGAAGACTTACGCCCATCTCTTCGATGACAAGGTCATGAAG
CAGCTCAAGAGGAGGAGGTACACCGGCTGGGGGAGGCTGAGCAGGAAGCTCATCAACGGCATTCGGGACA
AGCAGTCCGGGAAGACGATCCTCGACTTCCTGAAGAGCGATGGCTTCGCGAACCGCAATTTCATGCAGCT
GATTCACGATGACAGCCTCACATTCAAGGAGGATATCCAGAAGGCTCAGGTGAGCGGCCAGGGGGACTCG
CTGCACGAGCATATCGCGAACCTCGCTGGCTCGCCAGCTATCAAGAAGGGGATTCTGCAGACCGTGAAGG
TTGTGGACGAGCTGGTGAAGGTCATGGGCAGGCACAAGCCTGAGAACATCGTCATTGAGATGGCCCGGGA
GAATCAGACCACGCAGAAGGGCCAGAAGAACTCACGCGAGAGGATGAAGAGGATCGAGGAGGGCATTAAG
GAGCTGGGGTCCCAGATCCTCAAGGAGCACCCGGTGGAGAACACGCAGCTGCAGAATGAGAAGCTCTACC
TGTACTACCTCCAGAATGGCCGCGATATGTATGTGGACCAGGAGCTGGATATTAACAGGCTCAGCGATTA
CGACGTCGATCATATCGTTCCACAGTCATTCCTGAAGGATGACTCCATTGACAACAAGGTCCTCACCAGG
TCGGACAAGAACCGGGGCAAGTCTGATAATGTTCCTTCAGAGGAGGTCGTTAAGAAGATGAAGAACTACT
GGCGCCAGCTCCTGAATGCCAAGCTGATCACGCAGCGGAAGTTCGATAACCTCACAAAGGCTGAGAGGGG
CGGGCTCTCTGAGCTGGACAAGGCGGGCTTCATCAAGAGGCAGCTGGTCGAGACACGGCAGATCACTAAG
CACGTTGCGCAGATTCTCGACTCACGGATGAACACTAAGTACGATGAGAATGACAAGCTGATCCGCGAGG
TGAAGGTCATCACCCTGAAGTCAAAGCTCGTCTCCGACTTCAGGAAGGATTTCCAGTTCTACAAGGTTCG
GGAGATCAACAATTACCACCATGCCCATGACGCGTACCTGAACGCGGTGGTCGGCACAGCTCTGATCAAG
AAGTACCCAAAGCTCGAGAGCGAGTTCGTGTACGGGGACTACAAGGTTTACGATGTGAGGAAGATGATCG
CCAAGTCGGAGCAGGAGATTGGCAAGGCTACCGCCAAGTACTTCTTCTACTCTAACATTATGAATTTCTT
CAAGACAGAGATCACTCTGGCCAATGGCGAGATCCGGAAGCGCCCCCTCATCGAGACGAACGGCGAGACG
GGGGAGATCGTGTGGGACAAGGGCAGGGATTTCGCGACCGTCAGGAAGGTTCTCTCCATGCCACAAGTGA
ATATCGTCAAGAAGACAGAGGTCCAGACTGGCGGGTTCTCTAAGGAGTCAATTCTGCCTAAGCGGAACAG
CGACAAGCTCATCGCCCGCAAGAAGGACTGGGATCCGAAGAAGTACGGCGGGTTCGACAGCCCCACTGTG
GCCTACTCGGTCCTGGTTGTGGCGAAGGTTGAGAAGGGCAAGTCCAAGAAGCTCAAGAGCGTGAAGGAGC
TGCTGGGGATCACGATTATGGAGCGCTCCAGCTTCGAGAAGAACCCGATCGATTTCCTGGAGGCGAAGGG
CTACAAGGAGGTGAAGAAGGACCTGATCATTAAGCTCCCCAAGTACTCACTCTTCGAGCTGGAGAACGGC
AGGAAGCGGATGCTGGCTTCCGCTGGCGAGCTGCAGAAGGGGAACGAGCTGGCTCTGCCGTCCAAGTATG
TGAACTTCCTCTACCTGGCCTCCCACTACGAGAAGCTCAAGGGCAGCCCCGAGGACAACGAGCAGAAGCA
GCTGTTCGTCGAGCAGCACAAGCATTACCTCGACGAGATCATTGAGCAGATTTCCGAGTTCTCCAAGCGC
GTGATCCTGGCCGACGCGAATCTGGATAAGGTCCTCTCCGCGTACAACAAGCACCGCGACAAGCCAATCA
GGGAGCAGGCTGAGAATATCATTCATCTCTTCACCCTGACGAACCTCGGCGCCCCTGCTGCTTTCAAGTA
CTTCGACACAACTATCGATCGCAAGAGGTACACAAGCACTAAGGAGGTCCTGGACGCGACCCTCATCCAC
CAGTCGATTACCGGCCTCTACGAGACGCGCATCGACCTGTCTCAGCTCGGGGGCGACAAGCGGCCAGCGG
CGACGAAGAAGGCGGGGCAGGCGAAGAAGAAGAAGTGAGCTCAGAGCTTTCGTTCGTATCATCGGTTTCG
ACAACGTTCGTCAAGTTCAATGCATCAGTTTCATTGCGCACACACCAGAATCCTACTGAGTTTGAGTATT
ATGGCATTGGGAAAACTGTTTTTCTTGTACCATTTGTTGTGCTTGTAATTTACTGTGTTTTTTATTCGGT
TTTCGCTATCGAACTGTGAAATGGAAATGGATGGAGAAGAGTTAATGAATGATATGGTCCTTTTGTTCAT
TCTCAAATTAATATTATTTGTTTTTTCTCTTATTTGTTGTGTGTTGAATTTGAAATTATAAGAGATATGC
AAACATTTTGTTTTGAGTAAAAATGTGTCAAATCGTGGCCTCTAATGACCGAAGTTAATATGAGGAGTAA
AACACTTGTAGTTGTACCATTATGCTTATTCACTAGGCAACAAATATATTTTCAGACCTAGAAAAGCTGC
AAATGTTACTGAATACAAGTATGTCCTCTTGTGTTTTAGACATTTATGAACTTTCCTTTATGTAATTTTC
CAGAATCCTTGTCAGATTCTAATCATTGCTTTATAATTATAGTTATACTCATGGATTTGTAGTTGAGTAT
GAAAATATTTTTTAATGCATTTTATGACTTGCCAATTGATTGACAACGAATTCGTAATCATGGTCATAGC
TGTTTCCTGTGTGAAATTGTTATCCGCTCACAATTCCACACAACATACGAGCCGGAAGCATAAAGTGTAA
AGCCTGGGGTGCCTAATGAGTGAGCTAACTCACATTAATTGCGTTGCGCTCACTGCCCGCTTTCCAGTCG
GGAAACCTGTCGTGCCAGCTGCATTAATGAATCGGCCAACGCGCGGGGAGAGGCGGTTTGCGTATTGGCT
AGAGCAGCTTGCCAACATGGTGGAGCACGACACTCTCGTCTACTCCAAGAATATCAAAGATACAGTCTCA
GAAGACCAAAGGGCTATTGAGACTTTTCAACAAAGGGTAATATCGGGAAACCTCCTCGGATTCCATTGCC
CAGCTATCTGTCACTTCATCAAAAGGACAGTAGAAAAGGAAGGTGGCACCTACAAATGCCATCATTGCGA
TAAAGGAAAGGCTATCGTTCAAGATGCCTCTGCCGACAGTGGTCCCAAAGATGGACCCCCACCCACGAGG
AGCATCGTGGAAAAAGAAGACGTTCCAACCACGTCTTCAAAGCAAGTGGATTGATGTGAACATGGTGGAG
CACGACACTCTCGTCTACTCCAAGAATATCAAAGATACAGTCTCAGAAGACCAAAGGGCTATTGAGACTT
TTCAACAAAGGGTAATATCGGGAAACCTCCTCGGATTCCATTGCCCAGCTATCTGTCACTTCATCAAAAG
GACAGTAGAAAAGGAAGGTGGCACCTACAAATGCCATCATTGCGATAAAGGAAAGGCTATCGTTCAAGAT
GCCTCTGCCGACAGTGGTCCCAAAGATGGACCCCCACCCACGAGGAGCATCGTGGAAAAAGAAGACGTTC
CAACCACGTCTTCAAAGCAAGTGGATTGATGTGATATCTCCACTGACGTAAGGGATGACGCACAATCCCA
CTATCCTTCGCAAGACCCTTCCTCTATATAAGGAAGTTCATTTCATTTGGAGAGGACACGCTGAAATCAC
CAGTCTCTCTCTACAAATCTATCTCTCTCGAGTCTACCATGAGCCCAGAACGACGCCCGGCCGACATCCG
CCGTGCCACCGAGGCGGACATGCCGGCGGTCTGCACCATCGTCAACCACTACATCGAGACAAGCACGGTC
AACTTCCGTACCGAGCCGCAGGAACCGCAGGAGTGGACGGACGACCTCGTCCGTCTGCGGGAGCGCTATC
CCTGGCTCGTCGCCGAGGTGGACGGCGAGGTCGCCGGCATCGCCTACGCGGGCCCCTGGAAGGCACGCAA
CGCCTACGACTGGACGGCCGAGTCGACCGTGTACGTCTCCCCCCGCCACCAGCGGACGGGACTGGGCTCC
ACGCTCTACACCCACCTGCTGAAGTCCCTGGAGGCACAGGGCTTCAAGAGCGTGGTCGCTGTCATCGGGC
TGCCCAACGACCCGAGCGTGCGCATGCACGAGGCGCTCGGATATGCCCCCCGCGGCATGCTGCGGGCGGC
CGGCTTCAAGCACGGGAACTGGCATGACGTGGGTTTCTGGCAGCTGGACTTCAGCCTGCCGGTACCGCCC
CGTCCGGTCCTGCCCGTCACCGAGATTTGACTCGAGTTTCTCCATAATAATGTGTGAGTAGTTCCCAGAT
AAGGGAATTAGGGTTCCTATAGGGTTTCGCTCATGTGTTGAGCATATAAGAAACCCTTAGTATGTATTTG
TATTTGTAAAATACTTCTATCAATAAAATTTCTAATTCCTAAAACCAAAATCCAGTACTAAAATCCAGAT
CCCCCGAATTAATTCGGCGTTAATTCAGTACATTAAAAACGTCCGCAATGTGTTATTAAGTTGTCTAAGC
GTCAATTTGTTTACACCACAATATATCCTGCCACCAGCCAGCCAACAGCTCCCCGACCGGCAGCTCGGCA
CAAAATCACCACTCGATACAGGCAGCCCATCAGTCCGGGACGGCGTCAGCGGGAGAGCCGTTGTAAGGCG
GCAGACTTTGCTCATGTTACCGATGCTATTCGGAAGAACGGCAACTAAGCTGCCGGGTTTGAAACACGGA
TGATCTCGCGGAGGGTAGCATGTTGATTGTAACGATGACAGAGCGTTGCTGCCTGTGATCACCGCGGTTT
CAAAATCGGCTCCGTCGATACTATGTTATACGCCAACTTTGAAAACAACTTTGAAAAAGCTGTTTTCTGG
TATTTAAGGTTTTAGAATGCAAGGAACAGTGAATTGGAGTTCGTCTTGTTATAATTAGCTTCTTGGGGTA
TCTTTAAATACTGTAGAAAAGAGGAAGGAAATAATAAATGGCTAAAATGAGAATATCACCGGAATTGAAA
AAACTGATCGAAAAATACCGCTGCGTAAAAGATACGGAAGGAATGTCTCCTGCTAAGGTATATAAGCTGG
TGGGAGAAAATGAAAACCTATATTTAAAAATGACGGACAGCCGGTATAAAGGGACCACCTATGATGTGGA
ACGGGAAAAGGACATGATGCTATGGCTGGAAGGAAAGCTGCCTGTTCCAAAGGTCCTGCACTTTGAACGG
CATGATGGCTGGAGCAATCTGCTCATGAGTGAGGCCGATGGCGTCCTTTGCTCGGAAGAGTATGAAGATG
AACAAAGCCCTGAAAAGATTATCGAGCTGTATGCGGAGTGCATCAGGCTCTTTCACTCCATCGACATATC
GGATTGTCCCTATACGAATAGCTTAGACAGCCGCTTAGCCGAATTGGATTACTTACTGAATAACGATCTG
GCCGATGTGGATTGCGAAAACTGGGAAGAAGACACTCCATTTAAAGATCCGCGCGAGCTGTATGATTTTT
TAAAGACGGAAAAGCCCGAAGAGGAACTTGTCTTTTCCCACGGCGACCTGGGAGACAGCAACATCTTTGT
GAAAGATGGCAAAGTAAGTGGCTTTATTGATCTTGGGAGAAGCGGCAGGGCGGACAAGTGGTATGACATT
GCCTTCTGCGTCCGGTCGATCAGGGAGGATATCGGGGAAGAACAGTATGTCGAGCTATTTTTTGACTTAC
TGGGGATCAAGCCTGATTGGGAGAAAATAAAATATTATATTTTACTGGATGAATTGTTTTAGTACCTAGA
ATGCATGACCAAAATCCCTTAACGTGAGTTTTCGTTCCACTGAGCGTCAGACCCCGTAGAAAAGATCAAA
GGATCTTCTTGAGATCCTTTTTTTCTGCGCGTAATCTGCTGCTTGCAAACAAAAAAACCACCGCTACCAG
CGGTGGTTTGTTTGCCGGATCAAGAGCTACCAACTCTTTTTCCGAAGGTAACTGGCTTCAGCAGAGCGCA
GATACCAAATACTGTCCTTCTAGTGTAGCCGTAGTTAGGCCACCACTTCAAGAACTCTGTAGCACCGCCT
ACATACCTCGCTCTGCTAATCCTGTTACCAGTGGCTGCTGCCAGTGGCGATAAGTCGTGTCTTACCGGGT
TGGACTCAAGACGATAGTTACCGGATAAGGCGCAGCGGTCGGGCTGAACGGGGGGTTCGTGCACACAGCC
CAGCTTGGAGCGAACGACCTACACCGAACTGAGATACCTACAGCGTGAGCTATGAGAAAGCGCCACGCTT
CCCGAAGGGAGAAAGGCGGACAGGTATCCGGTAAGCGGCAGGGTCGGAACAGGAGAGCGCACGAGGGAGC
TTCCAGGGGGAAACGCCTGGTATCTTTATAGTCCTGTCGGGTTTCGCCACCTCTGACTTGAGCGTCGATT
TTTGTGATGCTCGTCAGGGGGGCGGAGCCTATGGAAAAACGCCAGCAACGCGGCCTTTTTACGGTTCCTG
GCCTTTTGCTGGCCTTTTGCTCACATGTTCTTTCCTGCGTTATCCCCTGATTCTGTGGATAACCGTATTA
CCGCCTTTGAGTGAGCTGATACCGCTCGCCGCAGCCGAACGACCGAGCGCAGCGAGTCAGTGAGCGAGGA
AGCGGAAGAGCGCCTGATGCGGTATTTTCTCCTTACGCATCTGTGCGGTATTTCACACCGCATATGGTGC
ACTCTCAGTACAATCTGCTCTGATGCCGCATAGTTAAGCCAGTATACACTCCGCTATCGCTACGTGACTG
GGTCATGGCTGCGCCCCGACACCCGCCAACACCCGCTGACGCGCCCTGACGGGCTTGTCTGCTCCCGGCA
TCCGCTTACAGACAAGCTGTGACCGTCTCCGGGAGCTGCATGTGTCAGAGGTTTTCACCGTCATCACCGA
AACGCGCGAGGCAGGGTGCCTTGATGTGGGCGCCGGCGGTCGAGTGGCGACGGCGCGGCTTGTCCGCGCC
CTGGTAGATTGCCTGGCCGTAGGCCAGCCATTTTTGAGCGGCCAGCGGCCGCGATAGGCCGACGCGAAGC
GGCGGGGCGTAGGGAGCGCAGCGACCGAAGGGTAGGCGCTTTTTGCAGCTCTTCGGCTGTGCGCTGGCCA
GACAGTTATGCACAGGCCAGGCGGGTTTTAAGAGTTTTAATAAGTTTTAAAGAGTTTTAGGCGGAAAAAT
CGCCTTTTTTCTCTTTTATATCAGTCACTTACATGTGTGACCGGTTCCCAATGTACGGCTTTGGGTTCCC
AATGTACGGGTTCCGGTTCCCAATGTACGGCTTTGGGTTCCCAATGTACGTGCTATCCACAGGAAACAGA
CCTTTTCGACCTTTTTCCCCTGCTAGGGCAATTTGCCCTAGCATCTGCTCCGTACATTAGGAACCGGCGG
ATGCTTCGCCCTCGATCAGGTTGCGGTAGCGCATGACTAGGATCGGGCCAGCCTGCCCCGCCTCCTCCTT
CAAATCGTACTCCGGCAGGTCATTTGACCCGATCAGCTTGCGCACGGTGAAACAGAACTTCTTGAACTCT
CCGGCGCTGCCACTGCGTTCGTAGATCGTCTTGAACAACCATCTGGCTTCTGCCTTGCCTGCGGCGCGGC
GTGCCAGGCGGTAGAGAAAACGGCCGATGCCGGGATCGATCAAAAAGTAATCGGGGTGAACCGTCAGCAC
GTCCGGGTTCTTGCCTTCTGTGATCTCGCGGTACATCCAATCAGCTAGCTCGATCTCGATGTACTCCGGC
CGCCCGGTTTCGCTCTTTACGATCTTGTAGCGGCTAATCAAGGCTTCACCCTCGGATACCGTCACCAGGC
GGCCGTTCTTGGCCTTCTTCGTACGCTGCATGGCAACGTGCGTGGTGTTTAACCGAATGCAGGTTTCTAC
CAGGTCGTCTTTCTGCTTTCCGCCATCGGCTCGCCGGCAGAACTTGAGTACGTCCGCAACGTGTGGACGG
AACACGCGGCCGGGCTTGTCTCCCTTCCCTTCCCGGTATCGGTTCATGGATTCGGTTAGATGGGAAACCG
CCATCAGTACCAGGTCGTAATCCCACACACTGGCCATGCCCGCCGGCCCTGCGGAAACCTCTACGTGCCC
GTCTGGAAGCTCGTAGCGGATCACCTCGCCAGCTCGTCGGTCACGCTTCGACAGACGGAAAACGGCCACG
TCCATGATGCTGCGACTATCGCGGGTGCCCACGTCATAGAGCATCGGAACGAAAAAATCTGGTTGCTCGT
CGCCCTTGGGCGGCTTCCTAATCGACGGCGCACCGGCTGCCGGCGGTTGCCGGGATTCTTTGCGGATTCG
ATCAGCGGCCGCTTGCCACGATTCACCGGGGCGTGCTTCTGCCTCGATGCGTTGCCGCTGGGCGGCCTGC
GCCGCCTTCAACTTCTCCACCAGGTCATCACCCAGCGCCGCGCCGATTTGTACCGGGCCGGATGGTTTGC
GACCGCTCACGCCGATTCCTCGGGCTTGGGGGTTCCAGTGCCATTGCAGGGCCGGCAGGCAACCCAGCCG
CTTACGCCTGGCCAACCGCCCGTTCCTCCACACATGGGGCATTCCACGGCGTCGGTGCCTGGTTGTTCTT
GATTTTCCATGCCGCCTCCTTTAGCCGCTAAAATTCATCTACTCATTTATTCATTTGCTCATTTACTCTG
GTAGCTGCGCGATGTATTCAGATAGCAGCTCGGTAATGGTCTTGCCTTGGCGTACCGCGTACATCTTCAG
CTTGGTGTGATCCTCCGCCGGCAACTGAAAGTTGACCCGCTTCATGGCTGGCGTGTCTGCCAGGCTGGCC
AACGTTGCAGCCTTGCTGCTGCGTGCGCTCGGACGGCCGGCACTTAGCGTGTTTGTGCTTTTGCTCATTT
TCTCTTTACCTCATTAACTCAAATGAGTTTTGATTTAATTTCAGCGGCCAGCGCCTGGACCTCGCGGGCA
GCGTCGCCCTCGGGTTCTGATTCAAGAACGGTTGTGCCGGCGGCGGCAGTGCCTGGGTAGCTCACGCGCT
GCGTGATACGGGACTCAAGAATGGGCAGCTCGTACCCGGCCAGCGCCTCGGCAACCTCACCGCCGATGCG
CGTGCCTTTGATCGCCCGCGACACGACAAAGGCCGCTTGTAGCCTTCCATCCGTGACCTCAATGCGCTGC
TTAACCAGCTCCACCAGGTCGGCGGTGGCCCATATGTCGTAAGGGCTTGGCTGCACCGGAATCAGCACGA
AGTCGGCTGCCTTGATCGCGGACACAGCCAAGTCCGCCGCCTGGGGCGCTCCGTCGATCACTACGAAGTC
GCGCCGGCCGATGGCCTTCACGTCGCGGTCAATCGTCGGGCGGTCGATGCCGACAACGGTTAGCGGTTGA
TCTTCCCGCACGGCCGCCCAATCGCGGGCACTGCCCTGGGGATCGGAATCGACTAACAGAACATCGGCCC
CGGCGAGTTGCAGGGCGCGGGCTAGATGGGTTGCGATGGTCGTCTTGCCTGACCCGCCTTTCTGGTTAAG
TACAGCGATAACCTTCATGCGTTCCCCTTGCGTATTTGTTTATTTACTCATCGCATCATATACGCAGCGA
CCGCATGACGCAAGCTGTTTTACTCAAATACACATCACCTTTTTAGACGGCGGCGCTCGGTTTCTTCAGC
GGCCAAGCTCGCCGGCCAGGCCGCCAGCTTGGCATCAGACAAACCGGCCAGGATTTCATGCAGCCGCACG
GTTGAGACGTGCGCGGGCGGCTCGAACACGTACCCGGCCGCGATCATCTCCGCCTCGATCTCTTCGGTAA
TGAAAAACGGTTCGTCCTGGCCGTCCTGGTGCGGTTTCATGCTTGTTCCTCTTGGCGTTCATTCTCGGCG
GCCGCCAGGGCGTCGGCCTCGGTCAATGCGTCCTCACGGAAGGCACCGCGCCGCCTGGCCTCGGTGGGCG
TCACTTCCTCGCTGCGCTCAAGTGCGCGGTACAGGGTCGAGCGATGCACGCCAAGCAGTGCAGCCGCCTC
TTTCACGGTGCGGCCTTCCTGGTCGATCAGCTCGCGGGCGTGCGCGATCTGTGCCGGGGTGAGGGTAGGG
CGGGGGCCAAACTTCACGCCTCGCGCCTTGGCGGCCTCGCGCCCGCTCCGGGTGCGGTCGATGATTAGGG
AACGCTCGAACTCGGCAATGCCGGCGAACACGGTCAACACCATGCGGCCGGCCGGCGTGGTGGTGTCGGC
CCACGGCTCTGCCAGGCTACGCAGGCCCGCGCCGGCCTCCTGGATGCGCTCGGCAATGTCCAGTAGGTCG
CGGGTGCTGCGGGCCAGGCGGTCTAGCCTGGTCACTGTCACAACGTCGCCAGGGCGTAGGTGGTCAAGCA
TCCTGGCCAGCTCCGGGCGGTCGCGCCTGGTGCCGGTGATCTTCTCGGAAAACAGCTTGGTGCAGCCGGC
CGCGTGCAGTTCGGCCCGTTGGTTGGTCAAGTCCTGGTCGTCGGTGCTGACGCGGGCATAGCCCAGCAGG
CCAGCGGCGGCGCTCTTGTTCATGGCGTAATGTCTCCGGTTCTAGTCGCAAGTATTCTACTTTATGCGAC
TAAAACACGCGACAAGAAAACGCCAGGAAAAGGGCAGGGCGGCAGCCTGTCGCGTAACTTAGGACTTGTG
CGACATGTCGTTTTCAGAAGACGGCTGCACTGAACGTCAGAAGCCGACTGCACTATAGCAGCGGAGGGGT
TGGATCAAAGTACTTTGATCCCGAGGGGAACCCTGTGGTTGGCATGCACATACAAATGGACGAACGGATA
AACCTTTTCACGCCCTTTTAAATATCCGATTATTCTAA
Features (pLannotate 1.2.2; 27 found; start..end, strand, type, name):
     21..45      -  misc_feature   RB T-DNA repeat: right border repeat from nopaline C58 T-DNA
    111..265     -  CDS            lacZα (fragment): LacZα fragment of β-galactosidase; lacZ fragment
    879..981     +  promoter       cat promoter: promoter of the E. coli cat gene encoding chloramphenicol acetyltransferase
   1012..1314    +  CDS            ccdB: CCDB_ECOLI - Also known as G, letB, letD. Experimental evidence at protein level: Swiss-Prot protein existence level 1. Toxic component of a type II toxin-antitoxin (TA) system, functioning in plasmid maintainence. Responsible for the post- segregational killing (PSK) of plasmid-free cells, also referred to as a plasmid addiction system. Half-life of over 2 hours. Cell killing by CcdB is accompanied by filamentation, defects in chromosome and plasmid segregation, defects in cell division, formation of anucleate cells, decreased DNA synthesis and plasmid loss. Interferes with the activity of DN
   1374..1449    +  misc_RNA       gRNA scaffold: guide RNA scaffold for the Streptococcus pyogenes CRISPR/Cas9 system
   1641..1661    -  misc_feature   MCS (fragment): pUC18/19 multiple cloning site
   1736..2407    +  promoter       CaMV 35S promoter (enhanced): cauliflower mosaic virus 35S promoter with a duplicated enhancer region
   2438..2474    +  ncRNA          PK1-TEV CVMV: Accession: RF01102 - 5'-leader pseudoknot of TEV/CVMV
   2602..2621    +  CDS            2xFLAG (fragment): two tandem FLAG® epitope tags
   2677..6777    +  CDS            cas9: CAS9_STRP1 - Also known as csn1 From Streptococcus pyogenes serotype M1.
   6835..7467    +  terminator     E9 terminator: terminator and polyadenylation signal from the pea rbcS-E9 gene
   7505..7527    -  protein_bind   lac operator (fragment): The lac repressor binds to the lac operator to inhibit transcription in E. coli. This inhibition can be relieved by adding lactose or isopropyl-β-D-thiogalactopyranoside (IPTG). lac repressor encoded by lacI
   7531..7561    -  promoter       lac promoter: promoter for the E. coli lac operon
   7576..7597    -  protein_bind   CAP binding site: CAP binding activates transcription in the presence of cAMP. E. coli catabolite activator protein
   7610..7698    -  CDS            lacI (fragment): lac repressor; lacI; The lac repressor binds to the lac operator to inhibit transcription in E. coli. This inhibition can be relieved by adding lactose or isopropyl-β-D-thiogalactopyranoside (IPTG).
   7788..8464    +  promoter       CaMV 35S promoter (enhanced): cauliflower mosaic virus 35S promoter with a duplicated enhancer region
   8509..9057    +  CDS            bar: PAT_STRHY - Experimental evidence at protein level: Swiss-Prot protein existence level 1. Inactivates phosphinothricin (PPT) by transfer of an acetyl group from acetyl CoA. Can also acetylate demethylphosphinothricin but not PTT or glutamate. This enzyme is an effector of phosphinothricin tripeptide (PTT or bialaphos) resistance. From Streptomyces hygroscopicus. Introduced by genetic manipulation and expressed in glufosinate-tolerant maize by Dekalb Genetics.
   9067..9241    +  polyA_signal   CaMV poly(A) signal: cauliflower mosaic virus polyadenylation signal
   9319..9343    -  misc_feature   LB T-DNA repeat: left border repeat from nopaline C58 T-DNA
   9768..10562   +  CDS            KanR: aminoglycoside phosphotransferase; aphA-3; confers resistance to kanamycin
  10649..11237   +  rep_origin     ori: high-copy-number ColE1/pMB1/pBR322/pUC origin of replication
  11423..11563   -  misc_feature   bom: basis of mobility region from pBR322
  11665..11704   -  CDS            rop (fragment): Rop protein, which maintains plasmids at low copy number; rop
  11907..12101   -  rep_origin     pVS1 oriV: origin of replication for the Pseudomonas plasmid pVS1 (Heeb et al., 2000)
  12167..13240   -  CDS            pVS1 RepA: replication protein from the Pseudomonas plasmid pVS1 (Heeb et al., 2000)
  13669..14298   -  CDS            pVS1 StaA: stability protein from the Pseudomonas plasmid pVS1 (Heeb et al., 2000)
  14858..15259   -  CDS            Y4CG_SINFN (fragment): Protein inferred from homology: Swiss-Prot protein existence level 3. From Sinorhizobium fredii (strain NBRC 101917 / NGR234).
