[The description below was written by a language model from this plasmid's Addgene catalogue record and pLannotate feature annotations shown in this document.]
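Description:
pNC-BSE401 is an empty-backbone binary vector for CRISPR/Cas9 genome editing in plants, built on pCambia3304 and adapted for Nimble Cloning. The 15.6 kb plasmid carries the usual pCAMBIA-type maintenance functions outside the T-DNA. These are a high-copy ColE1/pUC-type origin with the pBR322 bom site for E. coli, the pVS1 oriV with RepA and StaA for replication and stable inheritance in Agrobacterium, and an aphA-3 kanamycin resistance gene for bacterial selection. Because the cloning site contains a ccdB toxin gene, the unmodified vector has to be propagated in a ccdB-tolerant strain.

Three functional units lie between the nopaline-type right and left T-DNA border repeats. Near the right border is the "NC frame" noted by the depositor, in which a cat promoter drives ccdB, followed immediately by the Streptococcus pyogenes guide RNA scaffold. This arrangement suggests that a user-supplied fragment carrying the guide sequence replaces ccdB, giving counter-selection against uncut vector and joining the spacer to the scaffold. The feature table does not annotate a promoter for guide RNA transcription, so that element cannot be identified from the record.

The second unit expresses S. pyogenes Cas9 from an enhanced (duplicated-enhancer) CaMV 35S promoter. It includes a TEV-type 5' leader element and a partial FLAG epitope annotation upstream of the coding sequence, and it ends in the pea rbcS-E9 terminator. The third unit is a second enhanced 35S promoter driving bar with the CaMV poly(A) signal, which confers phosphinothricin (glufosinate/bialaphos) resistance for selecting transformed plants. Residual lacZα and lac regulatory fragments are backbone remnants. The vector is intended for high-throughput assembly of editing constructs delivered by Agrobacterium-mediated transformation.
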