Addgene plasmid #193436: pNC-BSE401
Purpose: (Empty Backbone) Nimble cloning-compatible vector for genome editing in plants
Depositing lab: Pu Yan. Depositing organization: Chinese Academy of Tropical Agricultural Sciences. Publication: A Nimble Cloning-compatible vector system for high-throughput gene functional analysis in plants. Yan P, Tuo D, Shen W, Deng H, Zhou P, Gao X. Plant Commun. 2023 Mar 13;4(2):100471. doi: 10.1016/j.xplc.2022.100471. Epub 2022 Nov 9. PubMed 36352791.
Backbone
  Vector backbone: pCambia3304
  Vector type: Plant Expression
Growth in bacteria
  Bacterial resistance: Kanamycin, 50 μg/mL
  Growth temperature: 37°C
  Growth strain: ccdB Survival
  Copy number: High Copy
Gene/Insert
  Gene/Insert name: None
Terms and licenses: Academic/Nonprofit Terms; Industry Terms: Not Available to Industry
Depositor comments: NC frame
How to cite: pNC-BSE401 was a gift from Pu Yan (Addgene plasmid # 193436 ; http://n2t.net/addgene:193436 ; RRID:Addgene_193436)
